>Addgene plasmid | GAK Sequencing Result | analyzer sequence | sequence record 53089
ATATTTTGTTTACTTTAAGAAGGAGATATACATATGCACCATCATCATCATCATTCTTCTGGTGTAGATC
TGGGTACCGAGAACCTGTACTTCCAATCCATGGCGGGTCCAGGCTCCCTGGGCGGTGCTTCCGGCCGCGA
CCAGAGTGACTTCGTGGGGCAGACGGTGGAACTGGGCGAGCTGCGGCTGCGGGTGCGGCGGGTCCTGGCC
GAAGGAGGGTTTGCATTTGTGTATGAAGCTCAAGATGTGGGGAGTGGCAGAGAGTATGCATTAAAGAGGC
TATTATCCAATGAAGAGGAAAAGAACAGAGCCATCATTCAAGAAGTTTGCTTCATGAAAAAGCTTTCCGG
CCACCCGAACATTGTCCAGTTTTGTTCTGCAGCGTCTATAGGAAAAGAGGAGTCAGACACGGGGCAGGCT
GAGTTCCTCTTGCTCACAGAGCTCTGTAAAGGGCAGCTGGTGGAATTTTTGAAGAAAATGGAATCTCGAG
GCCCCCTTTCGTGCGACACGGTTCTGAAGATCTTCTACCAGACGTGCCGCGCCGTGCAGCACATGCACCG
GCAGAAGCCGCCCATCATCCACAGGGACCTCAAGGTTGAGAACTTGTTGCTTAGTAACCAAGGGACCATT
AAGCTGTGTGACTTTGGCAGTGCCACGACCATCTCGCACTACCCTGACTACAGCTGGAGCGCCCAGAGGC
GAGCCCTGGTGGAGGAAGAGATCACGAGGAATACAACACCAATGTATAGAACACCAGAAATCATAGACTT
GTATTCCAACTTCCCGATCGGCGAGAAGCAGGATATCTGGGCCCTGGGCTGCATCTTGTACCTGCTGTGC
TTCCGGCAGCACCCTTTTGAGGATGGAGCGAAA
